>Addgene plasmid #246292 | p305N-9 (nonfunctional) | addgene full sequence | sequence record 491207 | Addgene NGS Result
TTGAGATCCTTTTTTTCTGCGCGTAATCTGCTGCTTGCAAACAAAAAAACCACCGCTACCAGCGGTGGTT
TGTTTGCCGGATCAAGAGCTACCAACTCTTTTTCCGAAGGTAACTGGCTTCAGCAGAGCGCAGATACCAA
ATACTGTTCTTCTAGTGTAGCCGTAGTTAGGCCACCACTTCAAGAACTCTGTAGCACCGCCTACATACCT
CGCTCTGCTAATCCTGTTACCAGTGGCTGCTGCCAGTGGCGATAAGTCGTGTCTTACCGGGTTGGACTCA
AGACGATAGTTACCGGATAAGGCGCAGCGGTCGGGCTGAACGGGGGGTTCGTGCACACAGCCCAGCTTGG
AGCGAACGACCTACACCGAACTGAGATACCTACAGCGTGAGCTATGAGAAAGCGCCACGCTTCCCGAAGG
GAGAAAGGCGGACAGGTATCCGGTAAGCGGCAGGGTCGGAACAGGAGAGCGCACGAGGGAGCTTCCAGGG
GGAAACGCCTGGTATCTTTATAGTCCTGTCGGGTTTCGCCACCTCTGACTTGAGCGTCGATTTTTGTGAT
GCTCGTCAGGGGGGCGGAGCCTATGGAAAAACGCCAGCAACGCGGCCTTTTTACGGTTCCTGGCCTTTTG
CTGGCCTTTTGCTCACATGTTCTTTCCTGCGTTATCCCCTGATTCTGTGGATAACCGTATTACCGCCTTT
GAGTGAGCTGATACCGCTCGCCGCAGCCGAACGACCGAGCGCAGCGAGTCAGTGAGCGAGGAAGCGGAAG
AGGATCTCAGTAAAGCGCTGGCTGCTGAACCCCCAGCCGGAACTGACCCCACAAGGCCCTAGCGTTTGCA
ATGCACCAGGTCATCATTGACCCAGGCGTGTTCCACCAGGCCGCTGCCTCGCAACTCTTCGCAGGCTTCG
CCGACCTGCTCGCGCCACTTCTTCACGCGGGTGGAATCCGATCCGCACATGAGGCGGAAGGTTTCCAGCT
TGAGCGGGTACGGCTCCCGGTGCGAGCTGAAATAGTCGAACATCCGTCGGGCCGTCGGCGACAGCTTGCG
GTACTTCTCCCATATGAATTTCGTGTAGTGGTCGCCAGCAAACAGCACGACGATTTCCTCGTCGATCAGG
ACCTGGCAACGGGACGTTTTCTTGCCACGGTCCAGGACGCGGAAGCGGTGCAGCAGCGACACCGATTCCA
GGTGCCCAACGCGGTCGGACGTGAAGCCCATCGCCGTCGCCTGTAGGCGCGACAGGCATTCCTCGGCCTT
CGTGTAATACCGGCCATTGATCGACCAGCCCAGGTCCTGGCAAAGCTCGTAGAACGTGAAGGTGATCGGC
TCGCCGATAGGGGTGCGCTTCGCGTACTCCAACACCTGCTGCCACACCAGTTCGTCATCGTCGGCCCGCA
GCTCGACGCCGGTGTAGGTGATCTTCACGTCCTTGTTGACGTGGAAAATGACCTTGTTTTGCAGCGCCTC
GCGCGGGATTTTCTTGTTGCGCGTGGTGAACAGGGCAGAGCGGGCCGTGTCGTTTGGCATCGCTCGCATC
GTGTCCGGCCACGGCGCAATATCGAACAAGGAAAGCTGCATTTCCTTGATCTGCTGCTTCGTGTGTTTCA
GCAACGCGGCTTGCTTGGCCTCGCTGACCTGTTTTGCCAGGTCCTCGCCGGCGGTTTTTCGCTTCTTGGT
CGTCATAGTTCCTCGCGTGTCGATGGTCATCGACTTCGCCAAACCTGCCGCCTCCTGTTCGAGACGACGC
GAACGCTCCACGGCGGCCGATGGCGCGGGCAGGGCAGGGGGAGCCAGTTGCACGCTGTCGCGCTCGATCT
TGGCCGTAGCTTGCTGGGCCATCGAGCCGACGGACTGGAAGGTTTCGCGGGGCGCACGCATGACGGTGCG
GCTTGCGATGGTTTCGGCATCCTCGGCGGAAAACCCCGCGTCGATCAGTTCTTGCCTGTATGCCTTCCGG
TCAAACGTCCGATTCATTCACCCTCCTTGCGGGATTGCCCCGACTCACGCCGGGGCAATGTGCCCTTATT
CCTGATTTGATCCGCCTGGTGCCTTGGTGTCCAGATAATCCACCTTATCGGCAATGAAGTCGGTCCCGTA
GACCGTCTGGCCGTCCTTCTCGTACTTGGTATTCCGAATCTTGCCCTGCACGAATACCAGCGACCCCTTG
CCCAAATACTTGCCGTGGGCCTCGGCCTGAGAGCCAAAACACTTGATGCGGAAGAAGTCGGTGCGCTCCT
GCTTGTCGCCAGCATCGTTGCGCCACATCTAGGTACTAAAACAATTCATCCAGTAAAATATAATATTTTA
TTTTCTCCCAATCAGGCTTGATCCCCAGTAAGTCAAAAAATAGCTCGACATACTGTTCTTCCCCAATATC
CTCCCTGATCGACCGGACGCAGAAGGCAATGTCATACCACTTGTCCGCCCTGCCGCTTCTCCCAAGATCA
ATAAAGCCACTTACTTTGCCATCTTTCACAAAGATGTTGCTGTCTCCCAGGTCGCCGTGGGAAAAGACAA
GTTCCTCTTCGGGCTTTTCCGTCTTTAAAAAATCATACAGCTCGCGCGGATCTTTAAATGGGGTGTCTTC
TTCCCAGTTTTCGCAATCCACATCGGCCAGATCGTTATTCAGTAAGTAATCCAATTCGGCTAAGCGGCTG
TCTAAGCTATTCGTATAGGGACAATCCGATATGTCGATGGAGTGAAAGAGCCTGATGCACTCCGCATACA
GCTCGATAATCTTTTCAGGGCTTTGTTCATCTTCATACTCTTCCGAGCAAAGGACGCCATCGGCCTCACT
CATGAGCAGATTGCTCCAGCCATCATGCCGTTCAAGGTGCAGGACCTTTGGAACAGGCAGCTTTCCTTCC
AGCCATAGCATCATGTCCTTTTCCCGTTCCACATCATAGGTGGTCCCTTTATACCGGCTGTCCGTCATTT
TTAAATATAGGTTTTCATTTTCTCCCACCAGCTTATATACCTTAGCAGGAGACATTCCTTCCGTATCTTT
TACGCAGCGGTATTTTTCGATCAGTTTTTTCAATTCCGGTGATATTCTCATTTTAGCCATTTATTATTTC
CTTCCTCTTTTCTACAGTATTTAAAGATACCCCAAGAAGCTAATTATAACAAGACGAACTCCAATTCACT
GTTCCTTGCATTCTAAAACTTTAAATACCAGAAAACAGCTTTTTCAAAGTTGTTTTCAAAGTTGGCGTAT
AACATAGTATCGACGGAGCCGATTTTGAAACCACAATTATGGGTGATGCTGCCAACGCGAGAGCGGGCCG
GGAGGGTTCGAGAAGGGGGGGCACCCCCCTTCGGCGTGCGCGGTCACGCGCACAGGGCGCAGCCCTGGTT
AAAAACAAGGTTTATAAATATTGGTTTAAAAGCAGGTTAAAAGACAGGTTAGCGGTGGCCGAAAAACGGG
CGGAAACCCTTGCAAATGCTGGATTTTCTGCCTGTGGACAGCCCCTCAAATGTCAATAGGTGCGCCCCTC
ATCTGTCAGCACTCTGCCCCTCAAGTGTCAAGGATCGCGCCCCTCATCTGTCAGTAGTCGCGCCCCTCAA
GTGTCAATACCGCAGGGCACTTATCCCCAGGCTTGTCCACATCATCTGTGGGAAACTCGCGTAAAATCAG
GCGTTTTCGCCGATTTGCGAGGCTGGCCAGCTCCACGTCGCCGGCCGAAATCGAGCCTGCCCCTCATCTG
TCAACGCCGCGCCGGGTGAGTCGGCCCCTCAAGTGTCAACGTCCGCCCCTCATCTGTCAGTGAGGGCCAA
GTTTTCCGCGAGGTATCCACAACGCCGGCGGCTGCGGTGTCTCGCACACGGCTTCGACGGCGTTTCTGGC
GCGTTTGCAGGGCCATAGACGGCCGCCAGCCCAGCGGCGAGGGCAACCAGCCCGGTGAGCGTCTCTAGTG
GACTGATGGGCTGCCTGTATCGAGTGGTGATTTTGTGCCGAGCTGCCGGTCGGGGAGCTGTTGGCTGGCT
GGTGGCAGGATATATTGTGGTGTAAACAAATTGACGATTTAAATGGTAGGCGCGGCTTAATTAAGCGCTT
AATTAAGCGCTTAATTAAGCGCTTAATAAGCCGCGCCGTACCCCAATAGTCTCGACAGACACATAGCACC
TAACATTATTGCTTAAATTTACTATTTTTTTACTATATTATACTCAACCCAATGAGCATAAAGACTGTAA
AATCTCAAATTCCTGAGAAGCATATTTATCGATCCCACAGACTTGATAGTTCCATAATCCATACGCTGCA
GCCAAATTGCTAGTGTGTTGAACATTTAACACGTAGAGAACTAGAAAAGATATAAAACTAAGATTGATAT
CCAAAATAGACGAGAACAATAAGCAAAAACTCTTAGTTTTGAAATAAATCAACAATCCCGAGGGTTGTCA
CATACATCAAAAACGAAAATCCATATAGCAAAAAAAACTCTAAATTACCGTTCGACAAAAAGAGAAAACT
GATAGGACATTTGCTAAACATTAAAATCAAAATTTGGATCAAGCCGAATTCTCAGAAGAACTCGTCAAGA
AGGCGATAGAAGGCGATGCGCTGCGAATCGGGAGCGGCGATACCGTAAAGCACGAGGAAGCGGTCAGCCC
ATTCGCCGCCAAGCTCTTCAGCAATATCACGGGTAGCCAACGCTATGTCCTGATAGCGGTCCGCCACACC
CAGCCGGCCACAGTCGATGAATCCAGAAAAGCGGCCATTTTCCACCATGATATTCGGCAAGCAGGCATCG
CCATGGGTCACGACGAGATCATCGCCGTCGGGCATGCGCGCCTTGAGCCTGGCGAACAGTTCGGCTGGCG
CGAGCCCCTGATGCTCTTCGTCCAGATCATCCTGATCGACAAGACCGGCTTCCATCCGAGTACGTGCTCG
CTCGATGCGATGTTTCGCTTGGTGGTCGAATGGGCAGGTAGCCGGATCAAGCGTATGCAGCCGCCGCATT
GCATCAGCCATGATGGATACTTTCTCGGCAGGAGCAAGGTGAGATGACAGGAGATCCTGCCCCGGCACTT
CGCCCAATAGCAGCCAGTCCCTTCCCGCTTCAGTGACAACGTCGAGCACAGCTGCGCAAGGAACGCCCGT
CGTGGCCAGCCACGATAGCCGCGCTGCCTCGTCCTGCAGTTCATTCAGGGCACCGGACAGGTCGGTCTTG
ACAAAAAGAACCGGGCGCCCCTGCGCTGACAGCCGGAACACGGCGGCATCAGAGCAGCCGATTGTCTGTT
GTGCCCAGTCATAGCCGAATAGCCTCTCCACCCAAGCGGCCGGAGAACCTGCGTGCAATCCATCTTGTTC
AATCATCTCGAGACGTACCGCGCGATGCATTCGAAGATCGATCCTTCGCCTGGAGGAGAGAAATCAGTGG
CGCTGCGGCTTTTAGGGTTTCTTTGTTGATGGAATGAGAGTGTAAGCTCTGCCAGTGCCACTTTATTAGG
GTTTTACAAGCCCTTTTCTTCGTAATTGGGCCTGACATTTTGTGCCACTTGGGCCTTTAGAGATGAAAAT
GTATATTGGGCTTAAGTTGACTTGAAGGATAAATTAGTTTAGGATATTACGTTTTTTATGAGAATTGGTG
TGTCGGATACATGTATATGATGCATTCAAATATATGTATTCTAGATACATTTAAGTTTAGATACAATCTA
AAATGTGTCTTTAATTACAGGACTGTAACTAAAATACTTAATGTAAGAAGAATATTACTCCTTTAATAGC
TTTTGAGTATATCTAGTCTAACATCTTTTAAAAAAGTCTAATTTCTTTCATTTATTTTTCGAGCAATAGC
AAAGTGCATAATTATTTTTTTCTTCTAGAAATTCAGATTTGTTTCTCTAAATTTTGAGATTCTTTTCTCA
ATTTTGTATGTCTAGAGAACAATGTGTATTTTTCACTCTAGTTGGTTGTTACTTTGTTGAATGTTCTGAT
AAAAGTATATTGTTATTTCTGAAGTAGATATAAACCTTCATTTGGAAATTATACATAAATCAAAATCGTT
AATTATCTAGATCAAGATATATGCCCTTTTCCTAATGTATTTGATACATGCACCTAATTTCACTAGATGT
ATCTTTTCTATTTTTTAAATTATGAATAGTTAATTTTTTCCATATGTGTATTTGATACATACTTCATGAC
TTTAAAAAATTAATTATATACCAGATATATGTATTTAAAATTTGTTATGTATTTAAAGTATGTATATGAT
TATTCGATATTAATCTCTTCGATGAAGGCCTAAAACATCCCACCGTTCAGTTGAAAATAGAAGCTCTGTT
TATATATTGGTAGAGTCGACTAAGAGATTGCATGCCCGAAGGCTACGTCCGTTTTAGAGCTAGAAATAGC
AAGTTAAAATAAGGCTAGTCCGTTATCAACTTGAAAAAGTGGCACCGAGTCGGTGCTTTTTTTACTAGTG
GAGCTCAACTTTTGATTCGCTATTTGCAGTGCACCTGTGGCGTTCATCACATCTTTTGTGACACTGTTTG
CACTGGTCATTGCTATTACAAAGGACCTTCCTGATGTTGAAGGAGATCGAAAGTAAGTAACTGCACGCAT
AACCATTTTCTTTCCGCTCTTTGGCTCAATCCATTTGACAGTCAAAGACAATGTTTAACCAGCTCCGTTT
GATATATTGTCTTTATGTGTTTGTTCAAGCATGTTTAGTTAATCATGCCTTTGATTGATCTTGAATAGGT
TCCAAATATCAACCCTGGCAACAAAACTTGGAGTGAGAAACATTGCATTCCTCGGTTCTGGACTTCTGCT
AGTAAATTATGTTTCAGCCATATCACTAGCTTTCTACATGCCTCAGGTGAATTCATCTATTTCCGTCTTA
ACTATTTCGGTTAATTAAAGCACGAACACCATTACTGCATGTAGAAGCTTGATAAACTATCGCCACCAAT
TTATTTTTGTTGCGATATTGTTACTTTCCTCAGTATGCAGCTTTGAAAAGACCAACCCTCTTATCCTTTA
ACAATGAACAGGTTTTTAGAGGTAGCTTGATGATTCCTGCACATGTGATCTTGGCTTCAGGCTTAATTTT
CCAGGTAAAGCATTATGAGATACTCTTATATCTCTTACATACTTTTGAGATAATGCACAAGAACTTCATA
ACTATATGCTTTAGTTTCTGCATTTGACACTGCCAAATTCATTAATCTCTAATATCTTTGTTGTTGATCT
TTGGTAGACATGGGTACTAGAAAAAGCAAACTACACCAAGGTAAAATACTTTTGTACAAACATAAACTCG
TTATCACGGAACATCAATGGAGTGTATATCTAACGGAGTGTAGAAACATTTGATTATTGCAGGAAGCTAT
CTCAGGATATTATCGGTTTATATGGAATCTCTTCTACGCAGAGTATCTGTTATTCCCCTTCCTCTAGCTT
TCAATTTCATGGTGAGGATATGCAGTTTTCTTTGTATATCATTCTTCTTCTTCTTTGTAGCTTGGAGTCA
AAATCGGTTCCTTCATGTACATACATCAAGGATATGTCCTTCTGAATTTTTATATCTTGCAATAAAAATG
CTTGTACCAATTGAAACACCAGCTTTTTGAGTTCTATGATCACTGACTTGGTTCTAACCAAAAAAAAAAA
AATGTTTAATTTACATATCTAAAAGTAGGTTTAGGGAAACCTAAACAGTAAAATATTTGTATATTATTCG
AATTTCACTCATCATAAAAACTTAAATTGCACCATAAAATTTTGTTTTACTATTAATGATGTAATTTGTG
TAACTTAAGATAAAAATAATATTCCGTAAGTTAACCGGCTAAAACCACGTATAAACCAGGGAACCTGTTA
AACCGGTTCTTTACTGGATAAAGAAATGAAAGCCCATGTAGACAGCTCCATTAGAGCCCAAACCCTAAAT
TTCTCATCTATATAAAAGGAGTGACATTAGGGTTTTTGTTCGTCCTCTTAAAGCTTCTCGTTTTCTCTGC
CGTCTCTCTCATTCGCGCGACGCAAACGATCTTCAGGTGATCTTCTTTCTCCAAATCCTCTCTCATAACT
CTGATTTCGTACTTGTGTATTTGAGCTCACGCTCTGTTTCTCTCACCACAGCAGCTAGCATGGACAAGAA
GTACTCCATTGGGCTCGATATCGGCACAAACAGCGTCGGCTGGGCCGTCATTACGGACGAGTACAAGGTG
CCGAGCAAAAAATTCAAAGTTCTGGGCAATACCGATCGCCACAGCATAAAGAAGAACCTCATTGGCGCCC
TCCTGTTCGACTCCGGGGAGACGGCCGAAGCCACGCGGCTCAAAAGAACAGCACGGCGCAGATATACCCG
CAGAAAGAATCGGATCTGCTACCTGCAGGAGATCTTTAGTAATGAGATGGCTAAGGTGGATGACTCTTTC
TTCCATAGGCTGGAGGAGTCCTTTTTGGTGGAGGAGGATAAAAAGCACGAGCGCCACCCAATCTTTGGCA
ATATCGTGGACGAGGTGGCGTACCATGAAAAGTACCCAACCATATATCATCTGAGGAAGAAGCTTGTAGA
CAGTACTGATAAGGCTGACTTGCGGTTGATCTATCTCGCGCTGGCGCATATGATCAAATTTCGGGGACAC
TTCCTCATCGAGGGGGACCTGAACCCAGACAACAGCGATGTCGACAAACTCTTTATCCAACTGGTTCAGA
CTTACAATCAGCTTTTCGAAGAGAACCCGATCAACGCATCCGGAGTTGACGCCAAAGCAATCCTGAGCGC
TAGGCTGTCCAAATCCCGGCGGCTCGAAAACCTCATCGCACAGCTCCCTGGGGAGAAGAAGAACGGCCTG
TTTGGTAATCTTATCGCCCTGTCACTCGGGCTGACCCCCAACTTTAAATCTAACTTCGACCTGGCCGAAG
ATGCCAAGCTTCAACTGAGCAAAGACACCTACGATGATGATCTCGACAATCTGCTGGCCCAGATCGGCGA
CCAGTACGCAGACCTTTTTTTGGCGGCAAAGAACCTGTCAGACGCCATTCTGCTGAGTGATATTCTGCGA
GTGAACACGGAGATCACCAAAGCTCCGCTGAGCGCTAGTATGATCAAGCGCTATGATGAGCACCACCAAG
ACTTGACTTTGCTGAAGGCCCTTGTCAGACAGCAACTGCCTGAGAAGTACAAGGAAATTTTCTTCGATCA
GTCTAAAAATGGCTACGCCGGATACATTGACGGCGGAGCAAGCCAGGAGGAATTTTACAAATTTATTAAG
CCCATCTTGGAAAAAATGGACGGCACCGAGGAGCTGCTGGTAAAGCTTAACAGAGAAGATCTGTTGCGCA
AACAGCGCACTTTCGACAATGGAAGCATCCCCCACCAGATTCACCTGGGCGAACTGCACGCTATCCTCAG
GCGGCAAGAGGATTTCTACCCCTTTTTGAAAGATAACAGGGAAAAGATTGAGAAAATCCTCACATTTCGG
ATACCCTACTATGTAGGCCCCCTCGCCCGGGGAAATTCCAGATTCGCGTGGATGACTCGCAAATCAGAAG
AGACCATCACTCCCTGGAACTTCGAGGAAGTCGTGGATAAGGGGGCCTCTGCCCAGTCCTTCATCGAAAG
GATGACTAACTTTGATAAAAATCTGCCTAACGAAAAGGTGCTTCCTAAACACTCTCTGCTGTACGAGTAC
TTCACAGTTTATAACGAGCTGACCAAGGTCAAATACGTCACAGAAGGGATGAGAAAGCCAGCATTCCTGT
CTGGAGAGCAGAAGAAAGCTATCGTGGACCTCCTCTTCAAGACGAACCGGAAAGTTACCGTGAAACAGCT
CAAAGAAGACTATTTCAAAAAGATTGAATGTTTCGACTCTGTTGAAATCAGCGGAGTGGAGGATCGCTTC
AACGCATCCCTGGGAACGTATCACGATCTCCTGAAAATCATTAAAGACAAGGACTTCCTGGACAATGAGG
AGAACGAGGACATTCTTGAGGACATTGTCCTCACCCTTACGTTGTTTGAAGATAGGGAGATGATTGAAGA
ACGCTTGAAAACTTACGCTCATCTCTTCGACGACAAAGTCATGAAACAGCTCAAGAGGCGCCGATATACA
GGATGGGGGCGGCTGTCAAGAAAACTGATCAATGGCATCCGAGACAAGCAGAGTGGAAAGACAATCCTGG
ATTTTCTTAAGTCCGATGGATTTGCCAACCGGAACTTCATGCAGTTGATCCATGATGACTCTCTCACCTT
TAAGGAGGACATCCAGAAAGCACAAGTTTCTGGCCAGGGGGACAGTCTTCACGAGCACATCGCTAATCTT
GCAGGTAGCCCAGCTATCAAAAAGGGAATACTGCAGACCGTTAAGGTCGTGGATGAACTCGTCAAAGTAA
TGGGAAGGCATAAGCCCGAGAATATCGTTATCGAGATGGCCCGAGAGAACCAAACTACCCAGAAGGGACA
GAAGAACAGTAGGGAAAGGATGAAGAGGATTGAAGAGGGTATAAAAGAACTGGGGTCCCAAATCCTTAAG
GAACACCCAGTTGAAAACACCCAGCTTCAGAATGAGAAGCTCTACCTGTACTACCTGCAGAACGGCAGGG
ACATGTACGTGGATCAGGAACTGGACATCAATCGGCTCTCCGACTACGACGTGGATCATATCGTGCCCCA
GTCTTTTCTCAAAGATGATTCTATTGATAATAAAGTGTTGACAAGATCCGATAAAAATAGAGGGAAGAGT
GATAACGTCCCCTCAGAAGAAGTTGTCAAGAAAATGAAAAATTATTGGCGGCAGCTGCTGAACGCCAAAC
TGATCACACAACGGAAGTTCGATAATCTGACTAAGGCTGAACGAGGTGGCCTGTCTGAGTTGGATAAAGC
CGGCTTCATCAAAAGGCAGCTTGTTGAGACACGCCAGATCACCAAGCACGTGGCCCAAATTCTCGATTCA
CGCATGAACACCAAGTACGATGAAAATGACAAACTGATTCGAGAGGTGAAAGTTATTACTCTGAAGTCTA
AGCTGGTCTCAGATTTCAGAAAGGACTTTCAGTTTTATAAGGTGAGAGAGATCAACAATTACCACCATGC
GCATGATGCCTACCTGAATGCAGTGGTAGGCACTGCACTTATCAAAAAATATCCCAAGCTTGAATCTGAA
TTTGTTTACGGAGACTATAAAGTGTACGATGTTAGGAAAATGATCGCAAAGTCTGAGCAGGAAATAGGCA
AGGCCACCGCTAAGTACTTCTTTTACAGCAATATTATGAATTTTTTCAAGACCGAGATTACACTGGCCAA
TGGAGAGATTCGGAAGCGACCACTTATCGAAACAAACGGAGAAACAGGAGAAATCGTGTGGGACAAGGGT
AGGGATTTCGCGACAGTCCGGAAGGTCCTGTCCATGCCGCAGGTGAACATCGTTAAAAAGACCGAAGTAC
AGACCGGAGGCTTCTCCAAGGAAAGTATCCTCCCGAAAAGGAACAGCGACAAGCTGATCGCACGCAAAAA
AGATTGGGACCCCAAGAAATACGGCGGATTCGATTCTCCTACAGTCGCTTACAGTGTACTGGTTGTGGCC
AAAGTGGAGAAAGGGAAGTCTAAAAAACTCAAAAGCGTCAAGGAACTGCTGGGCATCACAATCATGGAGC
GATCAAGCTTCGAAAAAAACCCCATCGACTTTCTCGAAGCGAAAGGATATAAAGAGGTCAAAAAAGACCT
CATCATTAAGCTTCCCAAGTACTCTCTCTTTGAGCTTGAAAACGGCCGGAAACGAATGCTCGCTAGTGCG
GGCGAGCTGCAGAAAGGTAACGAGCTGGCACTGCCCTCTAAATACGTTAATTTCTTGTATCTGGCCAGCC
ACTATGAAAAGCTCAAAGGGTCTCCCGAAGATAATGAGCAGAAGCAGCTGTTCGTGGAACAACACAAACA
CTACCTTGATGAGATCATCGAGCAAATAAGCGAGTTCTCCAAAAGAGTGATCCTCGCCGACGCTAACCTC
GATAAGGTGCTTTCTGCTTACAATAAGCACAGGGATAAGCCCATCAGGGAGCAGGCAGAAAACATTATCC
ACTTGTTTACTCTGACCAACTTGGGCGCGCCTGCAGCCTTCAAGTACTTCGACACCACCATAGACAGAAA
GCGGTACACCTCTACAAAGGAGGTCCTGGACGCCACACTGATTCATCAGTCAATTACGGGGCTCTATGAA
ACAAGAATCGACCTCTCTCAGCTCGGTGGAGACGGAACAAGAAAGAGAAGAAAGGTGTGACGGATCCTCG
AATATGAAGATGAAGATGAAATATTTGGTGTGTCAAATAAAAAGCTTGTGTGCTTAAGTTTGTGTTTTTT
TCTTGGCTTGTTGTGTTATGAATTTGTGGCTTTTTCTAATATCAAATGAATGTAAGATCTCATTATAATG
AATAAACAAATGTTTCTATAATCCATTGTGAATGTTTTGTTGGATCTCTTCTGCAGCATATAACTACTGT
ATGTGCTATGGTATGGACTATGGAATATGATTAAAGATAAGGTTTAAACTATCAGTGTTTGACAGGATAT
ATTGGCGGGTAAACCTAAGAGAAAAGAGCGTTTATTAGAATAATCGGATATTTAAAAGGGCGTGAAAAGG
TTTATCCGTTCGTCCATTTGTATGTGCATGCCAACCACAGGAGATCCAAAAGGATCTAGGTGAAGATCCT
TTTTGATAATCTCATGACCAAAATCCCTTAACGTGAGTTTTCGTTCCACTGAGCGTCAGACCCCGTAGAA
AAGATCAAAGGATCTTC
Features (pLannotate 1.2.2; 15 found; start..end, strand, type, name):
      1..589     +  rep_origin     ori: high-copy-number ColE1/pMB1/pBR322/pUC origin of replication
    778..805     -  CDS            TetR (fragment): tetracycline resistance regulatory protein; tetR
    829..1977    -  CDS            trfA: trans-acting replication protein that binds to and activates oriV
   2276..3070    -  CDS            KanR: aminoglycoside phosphotransferase; aphA-3; confers resistance to kanamycin
   3282..3913    -  rep_origin     oriV: incP origin of replication
   3993..4017    +  misc_feature   LB T-DNA repeat: left border repeat from nopaline C58 T-DNA
   4532..5326    -  CDS            NeoR/KanR: aminoglycoside phosphotransferase from Tn5; aph(3')-II (or nptII); confers resistance to neomycin, kanamycin, and G418 (Geneticin®)
   6331..6350    +  CDS            VN155(I152L) (fragment): improved N-terminal fragment of mVenus for use in bimolecular fluorescence complementation (BiFC) (Kodama and Hu, 2010)
   6351..6426    +  misc_RNA       gRNA scaffold: guide RNA scaffold for the Streptococcus pyogenes CRISPR/Cas9 system
   6468..6839    +  CDS            HST (fragment): HSTC_ARATH - Also known as HPT2, VTE2-2. Experimental evidence at protein level: Swiss-Prot protein existence level 1. Involved in the synthesis of plastoquinone-9. Can use both homogentisic acid and 2,5-dihydroxyphenylacetic acid gamma-lactone as prenyl acceptors, and solanesyl diphosphate > farnesyl diphosphate > geranylgeranyl diphosphate >> phytyl diphosphate as prenyl donors. Do not catalyze the decardoxylation of homogentisate uncoupled from prenylation. From Arabidopsis thaliana (Mouse-ear cress).
   6991..7074    +  CDS            HST (fragment): HSTC_ARATH - Also known as HPT2, VTE2-2. Experimental evidence at protein level: Swiss-Prot protein existence level 1. Involved in the synthesis of plastoquinone-9. Can use both homogentisic acid and 2,5-dihydroxyphenylacetic acid gamma-lactone as prenyl acceptors, and solanesyl diphosphate > farnesyl diphosphate > geranylgeranyl diphosphate >> phytyl diphosphate as prenyl donors. Do not catalyze the decardoxylation of homogentisate uncoupled from prenylation. From Arabidopsis thaliana (Mouse-ear cress).
   7340..7414    +  CDS            HST (fragment): HSTC_ARATH - Also known as HPT2, VTE2-2. Experimental evidence at protein level: Swiss-Prot protein existence level 1. Involved in the synthesis of plastoquinone-9. Can use both homogentisic acid and 2,5-dihydroxyphenylacetic acid gamma-lactone as prenyl acceptors, and solanesyl diphosphate > farnesyl diphosphate > geranylgeranyl diphosphate >> phytyl diphosphate as prenyl donors. Do not catalyze the decardoxylation of homogentisate uncoupled from prenylation. From Arabidopsis thaliana (Mouse-ear cress).
   8110..12213   +  CDS            cas9: CAS9_STRP1 - Also known as csn1 From Streptococcus pyogenes serotype M1.
  12253..12501   +  terminator     HSP terminator: efficient transcription terminator from the Arabidopsis thaliana heat shock protein 18.2 gene (Nagaya et al., 2010)
  12520..12544   +  misc_feature   RB T-DNA repeat: right border repeat from nopaline C58 T-DNA
