[The description below was written by a language model from this plasmid's Addgene catalogue record and pLannotate feature annotations shown in this document.]
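Description:
p305N-9 (nonfunctional) is a plant CRISPR-Cas9 binary vector of about 12.8 kb built on the p305N backbone, made to test how sequence variation in a short Arabidopsis thaliana RNA polymerase III promoter affects genome editing. The backbone carries a high-copy ColE1/pUC-type origin for propagation in E. coli, plus the broad-host-range incP oriV with its trans-acting replication protein trfA, an arrangement that typically allows maintenance in Agrobacterium. Bacterial selection is by kanamycin through an aphA-3 aminoglycoside phosphotransferase gene located outside the T-DNA.

Between the nopaline-type left and right T-DNA border repeats lie three functional units. Near the left border is an nptII (NeoR/KanR) gene, the usual plant selectable marker, although its promoter and terminator are not annotated. Next is the guide RNA cassette, in which the AtU6.29c13 promoter variant, inserted by Gibson cloning, is placed upstream of a 20-nt spacer targeting mEGFP fused to the Streptococcus pyogenes gRNA scaffold. The automated annotation labels the spacer as an mVenus fragment, which simply reflects its match to GFP-family coding sequence. Finally, a S. pyogenes Cas9 coding sequence is terminated by the Arabidopsis HSP18.2 terminator. The Cas9 promoter is not named. The region upstream of Cas9 contains several short hits to the Arabidopsis HST gene, which may be Arabidopsis genomic regulatory sequence rather than an intended coding region.

This version of the promoter lacks two bases (an A at -58 and a T at -57 relative to the transcription start site) within the upstream sequence element (USE), a motif needed for Pol III transcription of plant U6 genes, and is recorded as nonfunctional. It therefore serves as a loss-of-function comparison when scoring mEGFP editing in a Nicotiana benthamiana reporter line.
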