Addgene plasmid #246292: p305N-9 (nonfunctional)
Purpose: Evaluation of AtU6.29c13 promoter (nonfunctional) (Pol III promoter) sequence variation for CRISPR-Cas9 editing of mEGFP in a Nicotiana benthamiana reporter line
Depositing lab: Chung-Jui Tsai. Depositing organization: University of Georgia. Publication: A compendium of nonredundant short polymerase III promoters for CRISPR applications. Deguchi M, Sinclair KM, Patel A, Coile M, Ortega MA, Bewg WP, Tsai CJ. Plant Physiol. 2025 Jul 3;198(3):kiaf294. doi: 10.1093/plphys/kiaf294. PubMed 40673482.
Backbone
  Vector backbone: p305N
  Vector type: Plant Expression, CRISPR
Growth in bacteria
  Bacterial resistance: Kanamycin, 50 μg/mL
  Growth temperature: 37°C
  Growth strain: DH5alpha
  Copy number: High Copy
Gene/Insert
  Gene/Insert name: AtU6.29c13 promoter (nonfunctional)
  gRNA/shRNA sequence: CATGCCCGAAGGCTACGTCC
  Species: A. thaliana (mustard weed)
  Mutation: deletions: -A (-58 from TSS), -T (-57) within USE
  Promoter: AtU6.29c13 promoter (nonfunctional)
  Cloning method: Gibson Cloning
Terms and licenses: Academic/Nonprofit Terms; Industry Terms: Not Available to Industry
How to cite: p305N-9 (nonfunctional) was a gift from Chung-Jui Tsai (Addgene plasmid # 246292 ; http://n2t.net/addgene:246292 ; RRID:Addgene_246292)
