>Addgene plasmid #246292 | p305N-9 (nonfunctional) | depositor partial sequence | sequence record 487319 | promoter
AAAACATCCCACCGTTCAGTTGAAAATAGAAGCTCTGTTTATATATTGGTAGAGTCGACTAAGAGATTGC
